>Addgene plasmid #12774 | DCT.VV.Orf86 | addgene partial sequence | sequence record 19169 | T7 5'-TAATACGACTCACTATAGGG-3'
AGTACCCTTCACCGAATTCCAGCTGACCACCATGGACATAAAGATAGATATTAGTATTTCTGGTGATAAA
TTTACGGTGACTACTAGGAGGGAAAATGAAGAAAGAAAAAAATATCTACCTCTCCAAAAAGAAAAAACTA
CTGATGTTATCAAACCTGATTATCTTGAGTACGATGACTTGTTAGATAGAGATGAGATGTTTACTATTCT
AGAGGAATATTTTATGTACAGAGGTCTATTAGGCCTCAGAATAAAATATGGACGACTCTTTAACGAAATT
AAAAAATTCGACAATGATGCGGAAGAACAATTCGGTACTATAGAAGAACTCAAGCAGAAACTTAGATTAA
ATTCTGAAGAGGGAGCAGATAACTTTATAGATTATATAAAGGTACAAAAACAGGATATCGTCAAACTTAC
TGTATACGATTGCATATCTATGATAGGATTGTGTGCATGCGTGGTAGATGTTTGGAGAAATGAGAAACTG
TTTTCTAGATGGAAATATTGTTTACGAGCTATTAAACTGTTTATTAATGATCACATGCTTGATAAGATAA
AATCTATACTGCAGAATAGACTAGTATATGTGGAAATGTCATAGGCAATTCCCGGGGATCCGAATAAAGG
GTCAAGACAATTCTGCAGATATCCAGCACAGTGGCGGCCGCTCGAGTCTAGAGGGCCCGCGGTTCGAAGG
TAAGCCTATCCCT
