[The description below was written by a language model from this plasmid's Addgene catalogue record.]
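Description:
DCT.VV.Orf86 is a mammalian expression plasmid built on the commercial pcDNA 3.1D V5-His-TOPO backbone (about 5.5 kb without insert) and carrying a single vaccinia virus open reading frame. It is propagated as a high-copy plasmid in E. coli under ampicillin selection, and it carries a neomycin resistance marker so that transfected mammalian cells can be selected with G418. The record provides no feature table, so individual elements are not itemised. Vectors of this family generally drive the insert from a strong constitutive CMV promoter, with an upstream T7 promoter, which fits the listed T7 sequencing primer. They also offer optional C-terminal V5 and polyhistidine tags, but the record does not state whether the insert is in frame with these tags.

The insert, VV.Orf86, is a 573 bp vaccinia virus ORF also listed as VV_WR_178 and annotated as an intracellular inhibitor of Toll-like receptor signalling (a MyD88 homologue). BamHI sites are recorded at both ends of the insert and remain intact. The ORF name is specific to this library, and the corresponding names in the Copenhagen and WR strains are given in a supplementary spreadsheet that accompanies the collection.

The plasmid is one member of a vaccinia ORF expression library assembled to identify poxvirus determinants recognised by CD8+ T cells, in support of the design and characterisation of smallpox vaccines. It was made for screening, so the depositors warn that the cloned sequence may differ from the canonical GenBank entry and should be checked against the available quality control sequencing data.
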