Addgene plasmid #12774: DCT.VV.Orf86
Purpose: This plasmid was designed for screening purposes and may contain discrepancies relative to the current canonical GenBank version of the gene.
Depositing lab: Jack Bennink & Jon Yewdell. Depositing organization: National Institute of Allergy and Infectious Diseases (NIAID). Publication: Identification of poxvirus CD8+ T cell determinants to enable rational design and characterization of smallpox vaccines. Tscharke DC, Karupiah G, Zhou J, Palmore T, Irvine KR, Haeryfar SM, Williams S, Sidney J, Sette A, Bennink JR, Yewdell JW. J Exp Med. 2005 January 3; 201(1): 95–104. 10.1084/jem.20041912 PubMed 15623576.
Backbone
  Vector backbone: pcDNA 3.1D V5-His-TOPO
  Backbone manufacturer: Invitrogen
  Backbone size w/o insert (bp): 5514
  Vector type: Mammalian Expression
  Selectable markers: Neomycin (select with G418)
Growth in bacteria
  Bacterial resistance: Ampicillin, 100 μg/mL
  Growth temperature: 37°C
  Growth strain: DH5alpha
  Copy number: High Copy
Gene/Insert
  Gene/Insert name: VV.Orf86 (alt names: VV_WR_178; Intracellular TLR signalling inhibitor (MyD88 homologue))
  Species: Vaccinia Virus
  Insert size (bp): 573
  GenBank ID: 335534
  Cloning method: Restriction Enzyme; 5′ cloning site BamHI (not destroyed); 3′ cloning site BamHI (not destroyed)
  Sequencing primers: 5′ Universal T7
Terms and licenses: Academic/Nonprofit Terms; Industry Terms: Not Available to Industry
Depositor comments: Please see the Vaccinia kit page ( https://www.addgene.org/vvorf/ ) for more information. The kit page contains the supplemental VVOrfData spreadsheet, which includes important information about this plasmid. The plasmid and insert names provided here relate only to this library. The name of the ORF (if present) in VACV strain Copenhagen and the name of the ORF (if annotated) in VACV strain WR sequence can be found in VVOrfData spreadsheet. Please note that the amino acid sequence given for each ORF in the spreadsheet may contain some errors. Additionally, changes from the expected sequence may be present in these plasmids. Please see Addgene's quality control sequence and sequencing notes in the VVOrfData spreadsheet before ordering this plasmid.
How to cite: DCT.VV.Orf86 was a gift from Jack Bennink & Jon Yewdell (Addgene plasmid # 12774 ; http://n2t.net/addgene:12774 ; RRID:Addgene_12774)
